>Addgene plasmid #128311 | pET29a-hNABP1-C | addgene full sequence | sequence record 252189 | Addgene NGS Result
GGCGTAGAGGATCGAGATCGATCTCGATCCCGCGAAATTAATACGACTCACTATAGGGGAATTGTGAGCG
GATAACAATTCCCCTCTAGAAATAATTTTGTTTAACTTTAAGAAGGAGATATACATATGAACAAAGGGGC
ACAGAGTGAACAGAAGAATAATTCCATGAATAGTAATATGGGTACAGGTACATTTGGACCAGTGGGAAAT
GGTGTTCACACTGGCCCTGAATCAAGGGAACACCAGTTTTCACATGCTGGCAGAAGCAATGGCCGGGGAC
TTATAAATCCACAACTACAAGGAACAGCTAGTAATCAAACAGTGATGACCACAATAAGTAATGGCAGGGA
CCCTCGGAGAGCCTTTAAAAGACTCGAGCACCACCACCACCACCACTGAGATCCGGCTGCTAACAAAGCC
CGAAAGGAAGCTGAGTTGGCTGCTGCCACCGCTGAGCAATAACTAGCATAACCCCTTGGGGCCTCTAAAC
GGGTCTTGAGGGGTTTTTTGCTGAAAGGAGGAACTATATCCGGATTGGCGAATGGG
[124 nt withheld, positions 547-670]
C
[91 nt withheld, positions 672-762]
A
[49 nt withheld, positions 764-812]
CCTTTGACGTTGGAGTCCACGTTCTTT
[37 nt withheld, positions 840-876]
ACCCTATCTCGGTCTATTCTTTTGATTTATAAGGGATTTTGCCGATTTCGGCCTATTGGTTAAAAAATGA
GCTGATTTAACAAAAATTTAACGCGAATTTTAACAAAATATTAACGCTTACAATTTAGGTGGCACTTTTC
GGGGAAATGTGCGCGGAACCCCTATTTGTTTATTTTTCTAAATACATTCAAATATGTATCCGCTCATGAA
TTAATTCTTAGAAAAACTCATCGAGCATCAAATGAAACTGCAATTTATTCATATCAGGATTATCAATACC
ATATTTTTGAAAAAGCCGTTTCTGTAATGAAGGAGAAAACTCACCGAGGCAGTTCCATAGGATGGCAAGA
TCCTGGTATCGGTCTGCGATTCCGACTCGTCCAACATCAATACAACCTATTAATTTCCCCTCGTCAAAAA
TAAGGTTATCAAGTGAGAAATCACCATGAGTGACGACTGAATCCGGTGAGAATGGCAAAAGTTTATGCAT
TTCTTTCCAGACTTGTTCAACAGGCCAGCCATTACGCTCGTCATCAAAATCACTCGCATCAACCAAACCG
TTATTCATTCGTGATTGCGCCTGAGCGAGACGAAATACGCGATCGCTGTTAAAAGGACAATTACAAACAG
GAATCGAATGCAACCGGCGCAGGAACACTGCCAGCGCATCAACAATATTTTCACCTGAATCAGGATATTC
TTCTAATACCTGGAATGCTGTTTTCCCGGGGATCGCAGTGGTGAGTAACCATGCATCATCAGGAGTACGG
ATAAAATGCTTGATGGTCGGAAGAGGCATAAATTCCGTCAGCCAGTTTAGTCTGACCATCTCATCTGTAA
CATCATTGGCAACGCTACCTTTGCCATGTTTCAGAAACAACTCTGGCGCATCGGGCTTCCCATACAATCG
ATAGATTGTCGCACCTGATTGCCCGACATTATCGCGAGCCCATTTATACCCATATAAATCAGCATCCATG
TTGGAATTTAATCGCGGCCTAGAGCAAGACGTTTCCCGTTGAATATGGCTCATAACACCCCTTGTATTAC
TGTTTATGTAAGCAGACAGTTTTATTGTTCATGACCAAAATCCCTTAACGTGAGTTTTCGTTCCACTGAG
CGTCAGACCCCGTAGAAAAGATCAAAGGATCTTCTTGAGATCCTTTTTTTCTGCGCGTAATCTGCTGCTT
GCAAACAAAAAAACCACCGCTACCAGCGGTGGTTTGTTTGCCGGATCAAGAGCTACCAACTCTTTTTCCG
AAGGTAACTGGCTTCAGCAGAGCGCAGATACCAAATACTGTCCTTCTAGTGTAGCCGTAGTTAGGCCACC
ACTTCAAGAACTCTGTAGCACCGCCTACATACCTCGCTCTGCTAATCCTGTTACCAGTGGCTGCTGCCAG
TGGCGATAAGTCGTGTCTTACCGGGTTGGACTCAAGACGATAGTTACCGGATAAGGCGCAGCGGTCGGGC
TGAACGGGGGGTTCGTGCACACAGCCCAGCTTGGAGCGAACGACCTACACCGAACTGAGATACCTACAGC
GTGAGCTATGAGAAAGCGCCACGCTTCCCGAAGGGAGAAAGGCGGACAGGTATCCGGTAAGCGGCAGGGT
CGGAACAGGAGAGCGCACGAGGGAGCTTCCAGGGGGAAACGCCTGGTATCTTTATAGTCCTGTCGGGTTT
CGCCACCTCTGACTTGAGCGTCGATTTTTGTGATGCTCGTCAGGGGGGCGGAGCCTATGGAAAAACGCCA
GCAACGCGGCCTTTTTACGGTTCCTGGCCTTTTGCTGGCCTTTTGCTCACATGTTCTTTCCTGCGTTATC
CCCTGATTCTGTGGATAACCGTATTACCGCCTTTGAGTGAGCTGATACCGCTCGCCGCAGCCGAACGACC
GAGCGCAGCGAGTCAGTGAGCGAGGAAGCGGAAGAGCGCCTGATGCGGTATTTTCTCCTTACGCATCTGT
GCGGTATTTCACACCGCAATGGTGCACTCTCAGTACAATCTGCTCTGATGCCGCATAGTTAAGCCAGTAT
ACACTCCGCTATCGCTACGTGACTGGGTCATGGCTGCGCCCCGACACCCGCCAACACCCGCTGACGCGCC
CTGACGGGCTTGTCTGCTCCCGGCATCCGCTTACAGACAAGCTGTGACCGTCTCCGGGAGCTGCATGTGT
CAGAGGTTTTCACCGTCATCACCGAAACGCGCGAGGCAGCTGCGGTAAAGCTCATCAGCGTGGTCGTGAA
GCGATTCACAGATGTCTGCCTGTTCATCCGCGTCCAGCTCGTTGAGTTTCTCCAGAAGCGTTAATGTCTG
GCTTCTGATAAAGCGGGCCATGTTAAGGGCGGTTTTTTCCTGTTTGGTCACTGATGCCTCCGTGTAAGGG
GGATTTCTGTTCATGGGGGTAATGATACCGATGAAACGAGAGAGGATGCTCACGATACGGGTTACTGATG
ATGAACATGCCCGGTTACTGGAACGTTGTGAGGGTAAACAACTGGCGGTATGGATGCGGCGGGACCAGAG
AAAAATCACTCAGGGTCAATGCCAGCGCTTCGTTAATACAGATGTAGGTGTTCCACAGGGTAGCCAGCAG
CATCCTGCGATGCAGATCCGGAACATAATGGTGCAGGGCGCTGACTTCCGCGTTTCCAGACTTTACGAAA
CACGGAAACCGAAGACCATTCATGTTGTTGCTCAGGTCGCAGACGTTTTGCAGCAGCAGTCGCTTCACGT
TCGCTCGCGTATCGGTGATTCATTCTGCTAACCAGTAAGGCAACCCCGCCAGCCTAGCCGGGTCCTCAAC
GACAGGAGCACGATCATGCGCACCCGTGGGGCCGCCATGCCGGCGATAATGGCCTGCTTCTCGCCGAAAC
GTTTGGTGGCGGGACCAGTGACGAAGGCTTGAGCGAGGGCGTGCAAGATTCCGAATACCGCAAGCGACAG
GCCGATCATCGTCGCGCTCCAGCGAAAGCGGTCCTCGCCGAAAATGACCCAGAGCGCTGCCGGCACCTGT
CCTACGAGTTGCATGATAAAGAAGACAGTCATAAGTGCGGCGACGATAGTCATGCCCCGCGCCCACCGGA
AGGAGCTGACTGGGTTGAAGGCTCTCAAGGGCATCGGTCGAGATCCCGGTGCCTAATGAGTGAGCTAACT
TACATTAATTGCGTTGCGCTCACTGCCCGCTTTCCAGTCGGGAAACCTGTCGTGCCAGCTGCATTAATGA
ATCGGCCAACGCGCGGGGAGAGGCGGTTTGCGTATTGGGCGCCAGGGTGGTTTTTCTTTTCACCAGTGAG
ACGGGCAACAGCTGATTGCCCTTCACCGCCTGGCCCTGAGAGAGTTGCAGCAAGCGGTCCACGCTGGTTT
GCCCCAGCAGGCGAAAATCCTGTTTGATGGTGGTTAACGGCGGGATATAACATGAGCTGTCTTCGGTATC
GTCGTATCCCACTACCGAGATGTCCGCACCAACGCGCAGCCCGGACTCGGTAATGGCGCGCATTGCGCCC
AGCGCCATCTGATCGTTGGCAACCAGCATCGCAGTGGGAACGATGCCCTCATTCAGCATTTGCATGGTTT
GTTGAAAACCGGACATGGCACTCCAGTCGCCTTCCCGTTCCGCTATCGGCTGAATTTGATTGCGAGTGAG
ATATTTATGCCAGCCAGCCAGACGCAGACGCGCCGAGACAGAACTTAATGGGCCCGCTAACAGCGCGATT
TGCTGGTGACCCAATGCGACCAGATGCTCCACGCCCAGTCGCGTACCGTCTTCATGGGAGAAAATAATAC
TGTTGATGGGTGTCTGGTCAGAGACATCAAGAAATAACGCCGGAACATTAGTGCAGGCAGCTTCCACAGC
AATGGCATCCTGGTCATCCAGCGGATAGTTAATGATCAGCCCACTGACGCGTTGCGCGAGAAGATTGTGC
ACCGCCGCTTTACAGGCTTCGACGCCGCTTCGTTCTACCATCGACACCACCACGCTGGCACCCAGTTGAT
CGGCGCGAGATTTAATCGCCGCGACAATTTGCGACGGCGCGTGCAGGGCCAGACTGGAGGTGGCAACGCC
AATCAGCAACGACTGTTTGCCCGCCAGTTGTTGTGCCACGCGGTTGGGAATGTAATTCAGCTCCGCCATC
GCCGCTTCCACTTTTTCCCGCGTTTTCGCAGAAACGTGGCTGGCCTGGTTCACCACGCGGGAAACGGTCT
GATAAGAGACACCGGCATACTCTGCGACATCGTATAACGTTACTGGTTTCACATTCACCACCCTGAATTG
ACTCTCTTCCGGGCGCTATCATGCCATACCGCGAAAGGTTTTGCGCCATTCGATGGTGTCCGGGATCTCG
ACGCTCTCCCTTATGCGACTCCTGCATTAGGAAGCAGCCCAGTAGTAGGTTGAGGCCGTTGAGCACCGCC
GCCGCAAGGAATGGTGCATGCAAGGAGATGGCGCCCAACAGTCCCCCGGCCACGGGGCCTGCCACCATAC
CCACGCCGAAACAAGCGCTCATGAGCCCGAAGTGGCGAGCCCGATCTTCCCCATCGGTGATGTCGGCGAT
ATAGGCGCCAGCAACCGCACCTGTGGCGCCGGTGATGCCGGCCACGATGCGTCC
Features (pLannotate 1.2.2; 19 found; start..end, strand, type, name):
     39..57      +  promoter       T7 promoter: promoter for bacteriophage T7 RNA polymerase
     58..82      +  protein_bind   lac operator: The lac repressor binds to the lac operator to inhibit transcription in E. coli. This inhibition can be relieved by adding lactose or isopropyl-β-D-thiogalactopyranoside (IPTG). lac repressor encoded by lacI
     97..119     +  RBS            RBS: efficient ribosome binding site from bacteriophage T7 gene 10 (Olins and Rangwala, 1989)
    124..372     +  CDS            NABP1 (fragment): SOSB2_HUMAN - Also known as OBFC2A, SSB2. Experimental evidence at protein level: Swiss-Prot protein existence level 1. Component of the SOSS complex, a multiprotein complex that functions downstream of the MRN complex to promote DNA repair and G2/M checkpoint. In the SOSS complex, acts as a sensor of single-stranded DNA that binds to single-stranded DNA, in particular to polypyrimidines. The SOSS complex associates with DNA lesions and influences diverse endpoints in the cellular DNA damage response including cell-cycle checkpoint activation, recombinational repair and maintenance of genomic
    379..396     +  CDS            9xHis (fragment): 9xHis affinity tag
    406..455     +  CDS            SET1 (fragment): solubility-enhancement tag derived from T7 phage gene 10B
    463..510     +  terminator     T7 terminator: transcription terminator for bacteriophage T7 RNA polymerase
    547..975     +  rep_origin     f1 ori (sequence partly withheld): f1 bacteriophage origin of replication; arrow indicates direction of (+) strand synthesis
   1028..1085    +  promoter       AmpR promoter (fragment): bla
   1094..1909    -  CDS            KanR: aminoglycoside phosphotransferase; aph(3')-Ia; confers resistance to kanamycin in bacteria or G418 (Geneticin®) in eukaryotes
   2031..2619    +  rep_origin     ori: high-copy-number ColE1/pMB1/pBR322/pUC origin of replication
   2805..2944    -  misc_feature   bom: basis of mobility region from pBR322
   3046..3237    -  CDS            rop: Rop protein, which maintains plasmids at low copy number; rop
   3254..3634    +  CDS            YPB1_ECOLX: Protein predicted: Swiss-Prot protein existence level 4. From Escherichia coli.
   3706..3997    -  CDS            TcR (fragment): tetracycline efflux protein; tet; confers resistance to tetracycline
   4012..4033    -  protein_bind   CAP binding site: CAP binding activates transcription in the presence of cAMP. E. coli catabolite activator protein
   4046..5128    -  CDS            lacI: lac repressor; lacI; The lac repressor binds to the lac operator to inhibit transcription in E. coli. This inhibition can be relieved by adding lactose or isopropyl-β-D-thiogalactopyranoside (IPTG).
   5129..5206    -  promoter       lacI promoter: lacI
   5214..13      -  CDS            TcR (fragment) (across the origin): tetracycline efflux protein; tet; confers resistance to tetracycline
