[The description below was written by a language model from this plasmid's Addgene catalogue record and pLannotate feature annotations shown in this document.]
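Description:
pET29a-hNABP1-C is a bacterial expression plasmid built on the Novagen pET29a backbone for producing the C-terminal portion (residues 125–204) of human nucleic acid-binding protein 1 (NABP1, also called hSSB2, OBFC2A or SOSS-B2) in E. coli. The fragment was cloned between NdeI and XhoI, both sites retained. Using NdeI places the insert's start codon directly after the T7 gene 10 ribosome binding site, and the XhoI junction reads in frame into the backbone His tag, giving a C-terminally tagged protein suitable for metal-affinity purification. Transcription runs from a T7 promoter with an adjacent lac operator and ends at the T7 terminator. The plasmid carries its own lacI gene, so expression is repressed until IPTG is added and requires a host that supplies T7 RNA polymerase. The annotated NABP1 coding segment spans about 250 bp, which fits an 80-residue fragment. The catalogue's stated insert size of 609 bp does not match this and looks closer to the full-length coding region.

Selection is by kanamycin through the aph(3')-Ia gene. Replication uses a pBR322-type ColE1 origin accompanied by the bom site and the rop gene; the record lists the plasmid as high copy, although rop normally restrains copy number. An f1 origin is also present, allowing single-stranded DNA production. Short hits annotated as tetracycline-resistance fragments, an AmpR promoter fragment and a solubility tag downstream of the His tag are probably backbone remnants or similarity matches rather than functional elements. NABP1 is a single-stranded DNA sensor in the SOSS DNA-repair complex, and the associated study examined how the C-termini of NABP1 and NABP2 contribute to nucleic acid binding, so this construct supplies the isolated C-terminal domain for such biochemical work.
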