Addgene plasmid #128311: pET29a-hNABP1-C
Purpose: Express hNABP1 C-terminus (125–204 aa) in E. coli with a C-terminal His-tag
Depositing lab: Yuliang Wu. Depositing organization: University of Saskatchewan. Publication: C-termini are essential and distinct for nucleic acid binding of human NABP1 and NABP2. Vidhyasagar V, He Y, Guo M, Ding H, Talwar T, Nguyen V, Nwosu J, Katselis G, Wu Y. Biochim Biophys Acta. 2016 Feb;1860(2):371-83. doi: 10.1016/j.bbagen.2015.11.003. Epub 2015 Nov 10. PubMed 26550690.
Backbone
  Vector backbone: pET29a
  Backbone manufacturer: Novagen
  Backbone size w/o insert (bp): 5371
  Total vector size (bp): 5484
  Modifications to backbone: No
  Vector type: Bacterial Expression
Growth in bacteria
  Bacterial resistance: Kanamycin, 50 μg/mL
  Growth temperature: 37°C
  Growth strain: DH5alpha
  Copy number: High Copy
Gene/Insert
  Gene/Insert name: Human nucleic acid-binding protein 1 (hNABP1)-C terminus (125-204 aa) (alt names: human single-stranded DNA binding protein 2 (hSSB2); SOSSB2)
  Species: H. sapiens (human)
  Insert size (bp): 609
  GenBank ID: NM_001031716.3
  Entrez Gene: NABP1 (a.k.a. OBFC2A, SOSS-B2, SSB2)
  Promoter: T7
  Tag / fusion protein: His (C terminal on backbone)
  Cloning method: Restriction Enzyme; 5′ cloning site Nde I (not destroyed); 3′ cloning site Xho I (not destroyed)
  Sequencing primers: 5′ T7 promoter; 3′ T7 terminator
Terms and licenses: Academic/Nonprofit Terms; Industry Terms: Not Available to Industry
How to cite: pET29a-hNABP1-C was a gift from Yuliang Wu (Addgene plasmid # 128311 ; http://n2t.net/addgene:128311 ; RRID:Addgene_128311)
